Addgene plasmid #216945: pST39-Mega'-deltaBRG
Purpose: Mega' with knockout of GvpB, GvpR and GvpG
Depositing lab: George Lu. Depositing organization: Rice University. Publication: Elucidating the assembly of gas vesicles by systematic protein-protein interaction analysis. Iburg M, Anderson AP, Wong VT, Anton ED, He A, Lu GJ. EMBO J. 2024 Oct;43(19):4156-4172. doi: 10.1038/s44318-024-00178-2. Epub 2024 Sep 3. PubMed 39227754.
Backbone
  Vector backbone: pST39
  Vector type: Bacterial Expression
Growth in bacteria
  Bacterial resistance: Ampicillin, 100 μg/mL
  Growth temperature: 30°C
  Growth strain: DH5alpha
  Copy number: Low Copy
Gene/Insert
  Gene/Insert name: Mega' with knockout of GvpB, GvpR and GvpG (alt name: GvpB is also known as GvpA2)
  Species: Synthetic; Priestia megaterium
  Cloning method: Gibson Cloning
Terms and licenses: Academic/Nonprofit Terms; Industry Terms: Not Available to Industry
Depositor comments: Please visit https://www.biorxiv.org/content/10.1101/2023.07.23.550228v1 for bioRxiv preprint.
How to cite: pST39-Mega'-deltaBRG was a gift from George Lu (Addgene plasmid # 216945 ; http://n2t.net/addgene:216945 ; RRID:Addgene_216945)
