[The description below was written by a language model from this plasmid's Addgene catalogue record and pLannotate feature annotations shown in this document.]
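Description:
pST39-Mega'-deltaBRG is a 7,872 nt bacterial expression plasmid built on the pST39 backbone. It carries a variant of the Priestia (formerly Bacillus) megaterium gas vesicle gene cluster, termed Mega', in which GvpB (also called GvpA2), GvpR and GvpG have been knocked out. The insert was assembled by Gibson cloning and is listed as synthetic/P. megaterium in origin.

The plasmid is propagated in E. coli under ampicillin selection, provided by a TEM-type bla gene with its own promoter followed by an fd terminator. Replication depends on a ColE1/pMB1-family origin. The accompanying rop gene and pBR322 bom region fit the low-copy designation in the catalogue.

The gas vesicle cassette lies between a T7 promoter and a T7 terminator, so transcription would depend on T7 RNA polymerase supplied by the host. The record does not name an expression strain. Automated annotation recognised only gvpS and gvpJ within this several-kilobase region. The other genes retained in the cluster are not individually annotated, and the exact form of the three knockouts is not stated. Short fragment hits to a rice ADH 5'-UTR, a B. subtilis ydeC gene and a T7 gene 10-derived solubility tag are probably incidental similarity or backbone remnants rather than designed parts.

Gas vesicles are hollow, gas-filled protein nanostructures, and GvpB is the main shell protein in this cluster, so the construct should supply the remaining assembly factors without forming complete vesicles. The associated work was a systematic analysis of protein-protein interactions during gas vesicle assembly. The plasmid therefore likely serves as a defined deletion background for testing interactions or complementation involving the missing proteins, although the record does not spell out this use.
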