Features (pLannotate 1.2.2; 14 found; start..end, strand, type, name):
   1063..1079    +  5'UTR          OsADH 5'-UTR (fragment): translational enhancer from the 5'-UTR of the Oryza sativa alcohol dehydrogenase gene (Sugio et al., 2008)
   1720..2004    +  CDS            gvpS: GVPS_BACME - Protein inferred from homology: Swiss-Prot protein existence level 3. Gas vesicles are small, hollow, gas filled protein structures that are found in several microbial planktonic microorganisms. They allow the positioning of the organism at the favorable depth for growth (By similarity). From Bacillus megaterium.
   2267..2566    +  CDS            gvpJ: GVPJ_BACME - Protein inferred from homology: Swiss-Prot protein existence level 3. Gas vesicles are small, hollow, gas filled protein structures that are found in several microbial planktonic microorganisms. They allow the positioning of the organism at the favorable depth for growth. This protein could be important for the shape determination of the gas vesicle. From Bacillus megaterium.
   3985..4104    -  CDS            ydeC (fragment): YDEC_BACSU - Protein predicted: Swiss-Prot protein existence level 4. From Bacillus subtilis (strain 168).
   4137..4186    +  CDS            SET1 (fragment): solubility-enhancement tag derived from T7 phage gene 10B
   4194..4241    +  terminator     T7 terminator: transcription terminator for bacteriophage T7 RNA polymerase
   4308..4399    +  promoter       AmpR promoter: bla
   4400..5257    +  CDS            bla: BLAT_ECOLX - Experimental evidence at protein level: Swiss-Prot protein existence level 1. TEM-type are the most prevalent beta-lactamases in enterobacteria; they hydrolyze the beta-lactam bond in susceptible beta-lactam antibiotics, thus conferring resistance to penicillins and cephalosporins. TEM-3 and TEM-4 are capable of hydrolyzing cefotaxime and ceftazidime. TEM-5 is capable of hydrolyzing ceftazidime. TEM-6 is capable of hydrolyzing ceftazidime and aztreonam. TEM-8/CAZ-2, TEM- 16/CAZ-7 and TEM-24/CAZ-6 are markedly active against ceftazidime. IRT- 4 shows resistance to beta-lactamase in
   5264..5303    +  terminator     fd terminator: central terminator from bacteriophage fd (Otsuka and Kunisawa, 1982)
   5334..5922    +  rep_origin     ori: high-copy-number ColE1/pMB1/pBR322/pUC origin of replication
   6108..6247    -  misc_feature   bom: basis of mobility region from pBR322
   6349..6540    -  CDS            rop: Rop protein, which maintains plasmids at low copy number; rop
   6580..6690    +  CDS            mbeC (fragment): MBEC_ECOLX - Experimental evidence at protein level: Swiss-Prot protein existence level 1. Required for efficient mobilization of ColE1 plasmid and is thus essential to promote the specific transfer of the plasmid during conjugation. Probably functions by inducing DNA bending, helping the MbeA relaxase to melt the DNA around the nic site and cleave the phosphodiester bond. Binds specifically double-stranded DNA (dsDNA) containing the ColE1 oriT but does not recognize the inverted repeat (IR). From Escherichia coli.
   6777..6795    +  promoter       T7 promoter: promoter for bacteriophage T7 RNA polymerase
>Addgene plasmid #216945 | pST39-Mega'-deltaBRG | addgene full sequence | sequence record 457058 | Addgene NGS Result
TTACCAAATGTTTGGATGAAGAAAATGCAAAAAGCAAAGCCGAAAAAATCATTTTAGAAGAATGTAAGAA
TATAGACACTGAAGAAAAGTAAAGGAGCTTGAAAACATGAGTGAAACAAACGAAACAGGTATTTATATTT
TTAGCGCCATTCAAACGGATAAAGACGAAGAATTTGGCGCCGTGGAAGTAGAAGGAACAAAAGCTGAAAC
ATTTTTGATTCGCTACAAAGACGCGGCTATGGTAGCAGCTGAAGTACCGATGAAAATTTATCATCCTAAT
CGCCAAAATTTATTAATGCATCAAAACGCAGTAGCAGCGATTATGGACAAGAACGATACGGTTATTCCAA
TCAGCTTTGGGAATGTATTCAAATCAAAAGAAGACGTAAAAGTTCTTTTGGAAAACCTTTATCCGCAGTT
TGAAAAGCTGTTTCCAGCGATCAAAGGAAAAATTGAAGTCGGTTTAAAAGTAATTGGGAAAAAAGAATGG
CTTGAGAAAAAAGTAAACGAAAATCCTGAACTTGAGAAAGTATCAGCATCCGTAAAAGGAAAATCAGAAG
CAGCCGGTTATTATGAGCGTATTCAACTTGGAGGAATGGCTCAAAAGATGTTTACTTCCCTGCAAAAAGA
AGTCAAGACAGATGTGTTTTCTCCGCTTGAAGAAGCAGCGGAAGCAGCAAAAGCAAATGAGCCAACGGGC
GAAACGATGCTTTTAAACGCGTCTTTCTTAATTAACCGAGAAGATGAAGCGAAGTTTGATGAAAAAGTAA
ATGAAGCGCATGAAAACTGGAAAGACAAAGCCGATTTTCATTACAGCGGTCCTTGGCCTGCTTATAATTT
TGTGAACATTCGCCTAAAAGTAGAAGAGAAATAACGAAATGAGGAATCCTAGATGGGAGAATTACTGTAT
TTATACGGTTTAATTCCAACAAAAGAAGCAGCAGCCATAGAGCCGTTTCCATCTTATAAGGGGTTTGACG
GAGAACATTCACTGTACCCAATTGCGTTTGATCAGGTGACGGCTGTAGTTTCTAAGCTGGATGCTGACAC
CTATTCAGAAAAAGTGATTCAAGAAAAAATGGAGCAGGATATGAGCTGGCTGCAGGAAAAAGCATTTCAT
CATCACGAAACGGTAGCCGCTTTGTACGAAGAATTTACGATCATTCCATTAAAATTTTGCACCATTTATA
AAGGTGAAGAAAGTCTGCAGGCAGCTATTGAGATTAACAAAGAAAAGATAGAGAATTCACTGACGCTGCT
TCAAGGAAATGAAGAGTGGAATGTGAAAATTTACTGTGATGATACAGAGCTTAAAAAAGGAATCAGCGAA
ACGAATGAAAGCGTGAAAGCGAAAAAACAAGAAATTAGTCACTTATCACCAGGAAGACAGTTTTTTGAAA
AGAAAAAAATAGATCAGCTGATTGAAAAAGAATTAGAGCTTCACAAAAACAAAGTGTGTGAAGAGATACA
TGACAAGCTAAAAGAATTATCGCTTTATGACTCTGTTAAAAAGAATTGGAGCAAAGACGTAACTGGCGCA
GCTGAACAGATGGCGTGGAACAGCGTGTTTCTTCTCCCGTCTCTGCAGATTACTAAGTTCGTAAACGAAA
TAGAAGAGCTTCAGCAAAGGCTTGAAAATAAAGGCTGGAAGTTTGAAGTGACGGGACCATGGCCGCCCTA
TCATTTCTCGAGCTTTGCGTAAAGTGAGGAATTAACATTATGTCTCTTAAACAATCCATGGAGAATAAAG
ATATTGCTCTTATTGATATTTTAGATGTCATTTTAGATAAAGGAGTCGCCATTAAAGGAGACTTAATCAT
TTCCATAGCTGGCGTCGATTTAGTGTATTTGGATTTGCGGGTGCTTATTTCTTCGGTTGAAACGCTTGTG
CAAGCAAAAGAAGGAAATCACAAACCAATCACTTCTGAACAATTTGATAAACAAAAGGAGGAATTAATGG
ATGCAACCGGTCAGCCAAGCAAATGGACGAATCCACTTGGATCCTGATCAAGCTGAACAAGGCTTAGCGC
AGCTTGTGATGACAGTTATTGAGCTATTGAGGCAAATCGTTGAACGTCATGCCATGAGGCGGGTGGAGGG
TGGAACGTTGACGGACGAACAAATTGAAAACTTAGGAATTGCACTAATGAACTTAGAAGAAAAAATGGAC
GAGTTGAAAGAGGTGTTCGGTCTGGATGCAGAAGATTTAAATATTGATCTTGGACCGCTAGGCAGCCTGC
TTTAAGCGGTCAGTAGGAGGAACAGTATGGCAGTCGAACATAATATGCAGTCAAGTACGATTGTAGATGT
GCTCGAAAAGATTTTGGATAAAGGAGTCGTTATAGCGGGGGACATCACCGTAGGAATTGCAGATGTCGAG
CTATTAACGATAAAGATCCGCTTGATTGTGGCTTCGGTTGATAAGGCAAAAGAAATCGGCATGGACTGGT
GGGAAAATGATCCGTATCTCAGTTCAAAAGGAGCCAATAACAAAGCGCTCGAAGAAGAAAATAAAATGCT
GCATGAGCGGTTAAAAACGCTTGAAGAAAAAATAGAAACGAAACGTTAAAAACTGTACGCTACTTAAAAA
ATGGAGGGATTTACAATGGCAACTGAAACAAAATTAGATAACACACAGGCAGAAAACAAGGAAAATAAAA
ATGCGGAAAACGGTTCAAAAGAAAAGAACGGTTCAAAAGCAAGCAAAACAACAAGCAGCGGGCCAATCAA
ACGAGCGGTAGCAGGAGGCATCATCGGTGCAACGATTGGATATGTATCGACTCCTGAAAATCGAAAAAGT
CTCCTTGACCGCATTGATACAGACGAATTAAAAAGCAAAGCATCTGATTTAGGAACAAAGGTAAAAGAAA
AATCAAAAAGCAGCGTGGCCAGCCTGAAAACATCTGCGGGAAGCTTGTTTAAAAAAGATAAAGATAAATC
AAAAGATGATGAAGAAAACGTAAATTCTTCTAGTAGCGAAACAGAAGACGATAACGTTCAAGAGTACGAC
GAGTTAAAAGAAGAAAATCAAACTCTTCAAGATCGCTTATCACAGCTTGAAGAAAAAATGAACATGCTTG
TTGAGCTTAGCCTCAATAAAAATCAAGACGAAGAAGCGGAAGATACAGATTCCGACGAAGAAGAGAACGA
TGAGAACGATGAAAACGATGAAAACGAGCAGGACGATGAAAACGAAGAAGAAACATCTAAGCCACGTAAA
AAGGATAAAAAAGAAGCTGAGGAAGAAGAAAGTGAAAGTGACGAAGACAGCGAGGAAGAAGAGGAAGATT
CTCGCTCAAACAAAAAAAATAAAAAAGTAAAAACAGAAGAAGAAGACGAAGATGAAAGCGAAGAAGAAAA
AAAGGAAGCGAAACCAAAAAAGTCAACAGCTAAAAAATCAAAAAATACAAAAGCAAAGAAAAACACGGAC
GAAGAAGATGATGAAGCAACATCTCTTTCTAGTGAAGACGATACAACAGCCTAAGACGTAAAGGAGGAAA
GAAAGACATGAGTACAGGCCCTTCTTTTTCAACTAAAGACAATACGCTTGAATACTTTGTGAAAGCTTCT
AATAAACACGGCTTTTCACTTGATATTTCATTAAATGTAAACGGCGCTGTGATTTCCGGTACCATGATTT
CAGCAAAAGAATACTTTGATTACTTAAGCGAAACGTTTGAAGAAGGCAGTGAAGTGGCTCAGGCGCTAAG
CGAACAATTCTCTTTAGCAAGCGAAGCGAGCGAATCAAACGGAGAAGCAGAAGCCCATTTTATTCATTTG
AAAAATACAAAGATTTACTGTGGAGACAGTAAATCTACTCCTTCTAAAGGCAAAATCTTTTGGAGAGGGA
AAATAGCAGAAGTAGACGGGTTTTTCTTAGGAAAGATTTCTGATGCAAAATCAACGAGTAAAAAGAGTTC
ATAAAAAACGGCGGGGTGATTGCCCCGCCGTTTTTTAGTGATGTGATGAGATGTGCAGCTTCTTTTTTCG
ATACATGAGCGGAGTCATCTTCATTTCTTTTCGAAACTGATTAATAAAATAGCTTGTACTATTAAACCCT
ACTTGATAGGCGACTTCCGTCACATTTGCTTCTGCTTGCTGCAGTCCGGATTCGCGAACGCGTCTCGAGA
GATCCGGCTGCTAACAAAGCCCGAAAGGAAGCTGAGTTGGCTGCTGCCACCGCTGAGCAATAACTAGCAT
AACCCCTTGGGGCCTCTAAACGGGTCTTGAGGGGTTTTTTGCTGAAAGGAGGAACTATATCCGACTAGTA
GCCCGCCTAATGAGCGGGCTTTTTTTTAATTCCCCTATTTGTTTATTTTTCTAAATACATTCAAATATGT
ATCCGCTCATGAGACAATAACCCTGATAAATGCTTCAATAATATTGAAAAAGGAAGAGTATGAGTATTCA
ACATTTCCGTGTCGCCCTTATTCCCTTTTTTGCGGCATTTTGCCTTCCTGTTTTTGCTCACCCAGAAACG
CTCGTGAAAGTAAAAGACGCAGAGGACCAATTGGGGGCACGAGTGGGATACATAGAACTGGACTTGAATA
GCGGTAAAATCCTTGAGAGTTTTCGCCCTGAAGAGCGTTTTCCAATGATGAGCACTTTCAAAGTTCTGCT
ATGTGGAGCAGTATTATCCCGTGTAGATGCGGGGCAAGAGCAACTCGGACGACGAATACACTATTCGCAG
AATGACTTGGTTGAATACTCCCCAGTGACAGAAAAGCACCTTACGGACGGAATGACGGTAAGAGAATTAT
GTAGTGCCGCCATAACGATGAGTGATAACACTGCGGCGAACTTACTTCTGACAACCATCGGTGGACCGAA
GGAATTAACCGCTTTTTTGCACAATATGGGAGACCATGTAACTCGCCTTGACCGTTGGGAACCAGAACTG
AATGAAGCCATACCAAACGACGAGCGAGACACCACAATGCCTGCGGCAATGGCAACAACATTACGCAAAC
TATTAACTGGCGAACTACTTACTCTGGCTTCACGGCAACAATTAATAGACTGGCTTGAAGCGGATAAAGT
TGCAGGACCACTACTGCGTTCGGCACTTCCTGCTGGCTGGTTTATTGCTGATAAATCTGGGGCAGGAGAG
CGTGGTTCACGGGGTATCATTGCCGCACTTGGACCAGATGGTAAGCCTTCCCGTATCGTAGTTATCTACA
CGACGGGTAGTCAGGCAACTATGGACGAACGAAATAGACAGATTGCTGAAATAGGGGCTTCACTGATTAA
GCATTGGTAAACCGATACAATTAAAGGCTCCTTTTGGAGCCTTTTTTTTTGGACGGACCGGTAGAAAAGA
TCAAAGGATCTTCTTGAGATCCTTTTTTTCTGCGCGTAATCTGCTGCTTGCAAACAAAAAAACCACCGCT
ACCAGCGGTGGTTTGTTTGCCGGATCAAGAGCTACCAACTCTTTTTCCGAAGGTAACTGGCTTCAGCAGA
GCGCAGATACCAAATACTGTCCTTCTAGTGTAGCCGTAGTTAGGCCACCACTTCAAGAACTCTGTAGCAC
CGCCTACATACCTCGCTCTGCTAATCCTGTTACCAGTGGCTGCTGCCAGTGGCGATAAGTCGTGTCTTAC
CGGGTTGGACTCAAGACGATAGTTACCGGATAAGGCGCAGCGGTCGGGCTGAACGGGGGGTTCGTGCACA
CAGCCCAGCTTGGAGCGAACGACCTACACCGAACTGAGATACCTACAGCGTGAGCTATGAGAAAGCGCCA
CGCTTCCCGAAGGGAGAAAGGCGGACAGGTATCCGGTAAGCGGCAGGGTCGGAACAGGAGAGCGCACGAG
GGAGCTTCCAGGGGGAAACGCCTGGTATCTTTATAGTCCTGTCGGGTTTCGCCACCTCTGACTTGAGCGT
CGATTTTTGTGATGCTCGTCAGGGGGGCGGAGCCTATGGAAAAACGCCAGCAACGCGGCCTTTTTACGGT
TCCTGGCCTTTTGCTGGCCTTTTGCTCACATGTTCTTTCCTGCGTTATCCCCTGATTCTGTGGATAACCG
TATTACCGCCTTTGAGTGAGCTGATACCGCTCGCCGCAGCCGAACGACCGAGCGCAGCGAGTCAGTGAGC
GAGGAAGCGGAAGAGCGCCTGATGCGGTATTTTCTCCTTACGCATCTGTGCGGTATTTCACACCGCAATG
GTGCACTCTCAGTACAATCTGCTCTGATGCCGCATAGTTAAGCCAGTATACACTCCGCTATCGCTACGTG
ACTGGGTCATGGCTGCGCCCCGACACCCGCCAACACCCGCTGACGCGCCCTGACGGGCTTGTCTGCTCCC
GGCATCCGCTTACAGACAAGCTGTGACCGTCTCCGGGAGCTGCATGTGTCAGAGGTTTTCACCGTCATCA
CCGAAACGCGCGAGGCAGCTGCGGTAAAGCTCATCAGCGTGGTCGTGAAGCGATTCACAGATGTCTGCCT
GTTCATCCGCGTCCAGCTCGTTGAGTTTCTCCAGAAGCGTTAATGTCTGGCTTCTGATAAAGCGGGCCAT
GTTAAGGGCGGTTTTTTCCTGTTTGGTCACTGATGCCTCCGTGTAAGGGGGATTTCTGTTCATGGGGTAA
TGATACCGATGAAACGAGAGAGGATGCTCACGATACGGGTTACTGATGATGAACATGCCCGGTTACTGGA
ACGTTGTGAGGGTAAACAACTGGCGGTATGGATGCGGCGGGACCAGAGAAAAATCACTCAGGGTCAATGC
CAGCGCTTCGTTAATACAGATGTAGGTGTTGGCACCATGCATCGATCCCGCGAAATTAATACGACTCACT
ATAGGGAGACCACAACGGTTTCCCTCTAGAGATAGCTTAGCGATGTGAAAGAAGCTGGAGAAAACTTTCA
AGAAAAAGTTTCTTCTTCAGACGATAAAGAGAAGTCAAAAAATAAGCGGAAAATAAAAGGCGTAAATCAG
ATTAAAAAAGCAACGGATATTAAAAGCTCTACTAAGATTAAAAGTTCTAATGATATTAAATCATCTACAG
ATTTAAAAACAATGGGATCATCAGGAGGAACGTAAAAATGACCGTCTTAACAGACAAAAGGAAAAAAGGC
AGTGGAGCTTTTATACAAGATGACGAGACAAAAGAGGTTCTTTCAAGAGCGCTGAGCTATTTAAAATCCG
GCTATTCCATTCATTTTACAGGTCCTGCCGGCGGAGGCAAAACCTCTTTAGCGCGAGCGCTTGCTAAAAA
GAGAAAGCGTCCTGTAATGCTGATGCACGGGAATCACGAGCTCAACAACAAAGATTTAATTGGCGATTTT
ACGGGATACACGAGCAAAAAAGTAATCGACCAGTACGTTCGTTCTGTCTATAAAAAAGATGAACAGGTGA
GTGAAAACTGGCAGGATGGCCGATTGCTTGAAGCTGTAAAAAATGGCTATACGCTGATTTACGACGAATT
TACTCGTTCTAAGCCTGCGACGAATAATATCTTTCTATCGATATTAGAAGAAGGCGTGCTGCCGCTGTAT
GGAGTAAAAATGACCGATCCTTTTGTGCGCGTGCATCCCGATTTCCGCGTCATCTTCACAAGCAATCCAG
CTGAGTATGCCGGCGTATATGATACGCAAGATGCGCTTCTCGACAGGTTAATTACCATGTTTATTGATTA
TAAAGACATCGACAGAGAGACAGCGATTTTAACGGAGAAAACGGACGTAGAAGAAGATGAAGCGCGCACA
ATTGTAACGCTCGTAGCAAACGTGCGAAACCGCTCTGGAGACGAAAACAGCAGCGGACTTAGCCTGCGGG
CTTCGCTTATGATCGCTACCCTTGCCACGCAGCAAGACATTCCTATCGATGGAAGTGACGAAGATTTTCA
AACGTTATGTATCGATATTTTGCATCATCCGC
